>Addgene plasmid #80626 | Pvha6-AgDD | depositor full sequence | sequence record 151912 | Pvha6-AgDD sequence 5697 bps
ATGACCATGATTACGCCAAGCTTGCATGTACCTTTATAGGTGCGCTCTACGCAATTCACCAGCTGAACAA
TGGAGTTGAGCCTAATGTAACTAAAAATTTATTTGAATGCTTTACAAAAATATTATTTCAGATCTTCGAG
ATCATGAAAACTATCAAACAGCAGCGCCCTGGAGCAATCGAGTCGTTCCCACAATATTCAGGTGTATATG
CAATCGTTTTAGACTACATTTCGGTAAGTTGCTACTTCAGAGATAAACTGTAATTATTTTAAATTTCAGC
GCAAACGCGGAGGAAAGTCTGATCCTGTTAACAAATACATAAATCGTTTCCTCGCTGATCTCACGGAGAT
ATTGCCAGCATGCTCAACGTTGCCAGTGATGAATCCAAGCACAGAACTGCATTAAGTATACTATTTATTA
CTCGATACTTTTGTTCACATAGGTTTTTTAAATCATATTTTATGCATCATTTATCATATTCAATGCATCA
TTCATATCATAGTCAATAAAAAGGTTGATTTCTCATGTTCTGGTTTCAAATGCTGACTTTGGTAAAAAGA
ACGCGTGCCTGCCTATTGCCTATCTTGGCATTTTCTCGATAAATTTTAAAATGTAGGTTCGATCTTATGA
GATTTGTAGTCAAAAGAGCTCATATGTATTCAGGTAGGTCTGGTAGCGAGACCAACTTAATAGCATGACA
AGCATTTTCAATTTGCCCTGGAGCGCAATTGGTTTTTTATTCGAAAATCGCACATTTCTGTTTCCCCATA
ATATAAAATTTCCAGGACGATATATATTACATTCTTCACAAAATATTGCATTACAGACACCGACAAAGAA
TCTCCACCTGATATGAAAACAATGAGCCAACAATGTTATCTGTATTGCCACCACCCACATTTCCTAGTCA
TTCAGTATATATTGTTTCAATTGAATCATTGCAGGTATATATCGAATTGAACTTGTAAGGCTTCATCTTC
ATTTCTCAATACATCATCCATCATTCCAGAGCAGCTCCGGCCACACAAAAATTGGTGGCGGTCTGATATT
GATAATCGACTTCTTTGACGTGCCTGACGGAGCAGCAAAGCGGAGCACTGATAAGACAATGAAGAACTAA
AAAATTGTCTTCGGTTTTCAGTCTTTAGTTCTGCAGCACTTTATTTTTTGTTTCTCCTATTTTTCCGCAT
TTTCCTAACTTTCTGATGTCCATTTCAAATGATTTTTGTTATAAAATTGTTTAATTTCAGGGCGACTAAA
ACCTACCCGGCGCGCCTCTAGAGGATCCGCCACCATGCTGGCCCTGAAGCTGGCTGGTCTAGATATTGGA
GTGCAGGTGGAAACCATCTCCCCAGGAGACGGGCGCACCTTCCCCAAGCGCGGCCAGACCTGTGTGGTGC
ACTACACCGGGATGCTTGAAGATGGAAAGAAAGTCGATTCCTCCCGGGACAGAAACAAGCCCTTTAAGTT
TATGCTAGGCAAGCAGGAGGTGATCCGAGGCTGGGAAGAAGGGGTTGCCCAGATGAGTGTGGGTCAGAGA
GCCAAACTGACTATATCTCCAGATTATGCCTATGGTGCCACTGGGCACCCAGGCATCATCCCACCACATG
CCACTCTCGTCTTCGATGTGGAGCTTCTAAAACCGGAAGAATTCAGCAAAGGAGAAGAACTTTTCACTGG
AGTTGTCCCAATTCTTGTTGAATTAGATGGTGATGTTAATGGGCACAAATTTTCTGTCCGTGGAGAGGGT
GAAGGTGATGCTACAAACGGAAAACTCACCCTTAAATTTATTTGCACTACTGGAAAACTACCTGTTCCGT
GGCCAACACTTGTCACTACTCTGACCTATGGTGTTCAATGCTTTTCCCGTTATCCGGATCACATGAAACG
GCATGACTTTTTCAAGAGTGCCATGCCCGAAGGTTATGTACAGGAACGCACTATATCTTTCAAAGATGAC
GGGACCTACAAGACGCGTGCTGAAGTCAAGTTTGAAGGTGATACCCTTGTTAATCGTATCGAGTTAAAGG
GTATTGATTTTAAAGAAGATGGAAACATTCTTGGACACAAACTCGAGTACAACTTTAACTCACACAATGT
ATACATCACGGCAGACAAACAAAAGAATGGAATCAAAGCTAACTTCAAAATTCGCCACAACGTTGAAGAT
GGTTCCGTTCAACTAGCAGACCATTATCAACAAAATACTCCAATTGGCGATGGCCCTGTCCTTTTACCAG
ACAACCATTACCTGTCGACACAATCTGTCCTTTCGAAAGATCCCAACGAAAAGCGTGACCACATGGTCCT
TCTTGAGTTTGTAACTGCTGCTGGGATTACACATGGCATGGATGAGCTCTACAAATAAGGTACCATGGTA
TTGATATCTGAGCTCCGCATCGGCCGCTGTCATCAGATCGCCATCTCGCGCCCGTGCCTCTGACTTCTAA
GTCCAATTACTCTTCAACATCCCTACATGCTCTTTCTCCCTGTGCTCCCACCCCCTATTTTTGTTATTAT
CAAAAAAACTTCTTCTTAATTTCTTTGTTTTTTAGCTTCTTTTAAGTCACCTCTAACAATGAAATTGTGT
AGATTCAAAAATAGAATTAATTCGTAATAAAAAGTCGAAAAAAATTGTGCTCCCTCCCCCCATTAATAAT
AATTCTATCCCAAAATCTACACAATGTTCTGTGTACACTTCTTATGTTTTTTTTACTTCTGATAAATTTT
TTTTGAAACATCATAGAAAAAACCGCACACAAAATACCTTATCATATGTTACGTTTCAGTTTATGACCGC
AATTTTTATTTCTTCGCACGTCTGGGCCTCTCATGACGTCAAATCATGCTCATCGTGAAAAAGTTTTGGA
GTATTTTTGGAATTTTTCAATCAAGTGAAAGTTTATGAAATTAATTTTCCTGCTTTTGCTTTTTGGGGGT
TTCCCCTATTGTTTGTCAAGAGTTTCGAGGACGGCGTTTTTCTTGCTAAAATCACAAGTATTGATGAGCA
CGATGCAAGAAAGATCGGAAGAAGGTTTGGGTTTGAGGCTCAGTGGAAGGTGAGTAGAAGTTGATAATTT
GAAAGTGGAGTAGTGTCTATGGGGTTTTTGCCTTAAATGACAGAATACATTCCCAATATACCAAACATAA
CTGTTTCCTACTAGTCGGCCGTACGGGCCCTTTCGTCTCGCGCGTTTCGGTGATGACGGTGAAAACCTCT
GACACATGCAGCTCCCGGAGACGGTCACAGCTTGTCTGTAAGCGGATGCCGGGAGCAGACAAGCCCGTCA
GGGCGCGTCAGCGGGTGTTGGCGGGTGTCGGGGCTGGCTTAACTATGCGGCATCAGAGCAGATTGTACTG
AGAGTGCACCATATGCGGTGTGAAATACCGCACAGATGCGTAAGGAGAAAATACCGCATCAGGCGGCCTT
AATTAAGGGCCTCGTGATACGCCTATTTTTATAGGTTAATGTCATGATAATAATGGTTTCTTAGACGTCA
GGTGGCACTTTTCGGGGAAATGTGCGCGGAACCCCTATTTGTTTATTTTTCTAAATACATTCAAATATGT
ATCCGCTCATGAGACAATAACCCTGATAAATGCTTCAATAATATTGAAAAAGGAAGAGTATGAGTATTCA
ACATTTCCGTGTCGCCCTTATTCCCTTTTTTGCGGCATTTTGCCTTCCTGTTTTTGCTCACCCAGAAACG
CTGGTGAAAGTAAAAGATGCTGAAGATCAGTTGGGTGCACGAGTGGGTTACATCGAACTGGATCTCAACA
GCGGTAAGATCCTTGAGAGTTTTCGCCCCGAAGAACGTTTTCCAATGATGAGCACTTTTAAAGTTCTGCT
ATGTGGCGCGGTATTATCCCGTATTGACGCCGGGCAAGAGCAACTCGGTCGCCGCATACACTATTCTCAG
AATGACTTGGTTGAGTACTCACCAGTCACAGAAAAGCATCTTACGGATGGCATGACAGTAAGAGAATTAT
GCAGTGCTGCCATAACCATGAGTGATAACACTGCGGCCAACTTACTTCTGACAACGATCGGAGGACCGAA
GGAGCTAACCGCTTTTTTGCACAACATGGGGGATCATGTAACTCGCCTTGATCGTTGGGAACCGGAGCTG
AATGAAGCCATACCAAACGACGAGCGTGACACCACGATGCCTGTAGCAATGGCAACAACGTTGCGCAAAC
TATTAACTGGCGAACTACTTACTCTAGCTTCCCGGCAACAATTAATAGACTGGATGGAGGCGGATAAAGT
TGCAGGACCACTTCTGCGCTCGGCCCTTCCGGCTGGCTGGTTTATTGCTGATAAATCTGGAGCCGGTGAG
CGTGGGTCTCGCGGTATCATTGCAGCACTGGGGCCAGATGGTAAGCCCTCCCGTATCGTAGTTATCTACA
CGACGGGGAGTCAGGCAACTATGGATGAACGAAATAGACAGATCGCTGAGATAGGTGCCTCACTGATTAA
GCATTGGTAACTGTCAGACCAAGTTTACTCATATATACTTTAGATTGATTTAAAACTTCATTTTTAATTT
AAAAGGATCTAGGTGAAGATCCTTTTTGATAATCTCATGACCAAAATCCCTTAACGTGAGTTTTCGTTCC
ACTGAGCGTCAGACCCCGTAGAAAAGATCAAAGGATCTTCTTGAGATCCTTTTTTTCTGCGCGTAATCTG
CTGCTTGCAAACAAAAAAACCACCGCTACCAGCGGTGGTTTGTTTGCCGGATCAAGAGCTACCAACTCTT
TTTCCGAAGGTAACTGGCTTCAGCAGAGCGCAGATACCAAATACTGTCCTTCTAGTGTAGCCGTAGTTAG
GCCACCACTTCAAGAACTCTGTAGCACCGCCTACATACCTCGCTCTGCTAATCCTGTTACCAGTGGCTGC
TGCCAGTGGCGATAAGTCGTGTCTTACCGGGTTGGACTCAAGACGATAGTTACCGGATAAGGCGCAGCGG
TCGGGCTGAACGGGGGGTTCGTGCACACAGCCCAGCTTGGAGCGAACGACCTACACCGAACTGAGATACC
TACAGCGTGAGCATTGAGAAAGCGCCACGCTTCCCGAAGGGAGAAAGGCGGACAGGTATCCGGTAAGCGG
CAGGGTCGGAACAGGAGAGCGCACGAGGGAGCTTCCAGGGGGAAACGCCTGGTATCTTTATAGTCCTGTC
GGGTTTCGCCACCTCTGACTTGAGCGTCGATTTTTGTGATGCTCGTCAGGGGGGCGGAGCCTATGGAAAA
ACGCCAGCAACGCGGCCTTTTTACGGTTCCTGGCCTTTTGCTGGCCTTTTGCTCACATGTTCTTTCCTGC
GTTATCCCCTGATTCTGTGGATAACCGTATTACCGCCTTTGAGTGAGCTGATACCGCTCGCCGCAGCCGA
ACGACCGAGCGCAGCGAGTCAGTGAGCGAGGAAGCGGAAGAGCGCCCAATACGCAAACCGCCTCTCCCCG
CGCGTTGGCCGATTCATTAATGCAGCTGGCACGACAGGTTTCCCGACTGGAAAGCGGGCAGTGAGCGCAA
CGCAATTAATGTGAGTTAGCTCACTCATTAGGCACCCCAGGCTTTACACTTTATGCTTCCGGCTCGTATG
TTGTGTGGAATTGTGAGCGGATAACAATTTCACACAGGAAACAGCTGGGGGTGGGGGGGGGGTTGGGGGT
GGGGTGTTGTTGGGGTGTGTTTTGTGT
Features (pLannotate 1.2.2; 12 found; start..end, strand, type, name):
   1328..1648    +  CDS            DD: destabilization domain that can be stabilized by Shield1 in the ProteoTuner™ system L106P mutant of FKBP12
   1655..2365    +  CDS            Superfolder GFP: Superfolder GFP is a basic (constitutively fluorescent) green fluorescent protein published in 2005, derived from Aequorea victoria. It is reported to be a very rapidly-maturing weak dimer.
   2964..3059    +  CDS            aex-5 (fragment): AEX5_CAEEL - Also known as kpc-3 From Caenorhabditis elegans.
   3187..3222    +  CDS            rop (fragment): Rop protein, which maintains plasmids at low copy number; rop
   3324..3423    +  misc_feature   bom (fragment): basis of mobility region from pBR322
   3525..3629    +  promoter       AmpR promoter: bla
   3630..4490    +  CDS            AmpR: β-lactamase; bla; confers resistance to ampicillin, carbenicillin, and related antibiotics
   4661..5249    +  rep_origin     ori: high-copy-number ColE1/pMB1/pBR322/pUC origin of replication
   5432..5524    +  CDS            lacI (fragment): lac repressor; lacI; The lac repressor binds to the lac operator to inhibit transcription in E. coli. This inhibition can be relieved by adding lactose or isopropyl-β-D-thiogalactopyranoside (IPTG).
   5537..5558    +  protein_bind   CAP binding site: CAP binding activates transcription in the presence of cAMP. E. coli catabolite activator protein
   5573..5603    +  promoter       lac promoter: promoter for the E. coli lac operon
   5611..5627    +  protein_bind   lac operator: The lac repressor binds to the lac operator to inhibit transcription in E. coli. This inhibition can be relieved by adding lactose or isopropyl-β-D-thiogalactopyranoside (IPTG). lac repressor encoded by lacI
