[The description below was written by a language model from this plasmid's Addgene catalogue record and pLannotate feature annotations shown in this document.]
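Description:
Pvha6-AgDD is a 5,697 bp C. elegans expression plasmid built on a modified worm expression vector that carries the vha-6 promoter. It is propagated in E. coli as a high-copy plasmid, using a ColE1/pUC-type origin and an ampicillin resistance gene (β-lactamase with its own promoter). The annotation also picks up short remnants typical of pUC/pBR322-derived cloning backbones: fragments of rop, bom and lacI, plus the CAP site, lac promoter and lac operator. These have no evident role in the worm expression function. The vha-6 promoter itself is not annotated in the feature table, although the unannotated stretch upstream of the coding sequence is where it would be expected. A short match to C. elegans aex-5 lies downstream of the insert, and the record does not explain its role.

The roughly 1.1 kb insert, cloned between BamHI and NcoI sites, encodes AgDD, the same cassette as in the depositor's parental AgDD plasmid. It consists of a short N-terminal peptide that the insert name identifies as a nuclear export signal, then a destabilising domain derived from human FKBP12 (FKBP1A) carrying the L106P mutation, fused to superfolder GFP. The depositor notes that the FKBP sequence also carries F36V and three further nucleotide differences from the reference transcript, which were confirmed by sequencing. This type of FKBP domain is folded and stable only when bound by the synthetic ligand Shield1. The stated purpose is to create protein aggregates in C. elegans, presumably by controlling ligand availability so that the unliganded domain misfolds, with the GFP fusion allowing the aggregates to be seen by fluorescence in living animals.
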