Addgene plasmid #80626: Pvha6-AgDD
Purpose: create protein aggregates in C. elegans
Depositing lab: Thomas Wandless. Depositing organization: Stanford University. Publication: A method to rapidly create protein aggregates in living cells. Miyazaki Y, Mizumoto K, Dey G, Kudo T, Perrino J, Chen LC, Meyer T, Wandless TJ. Nat Commun. 2016 May 27;7:11689. doi: 10.1038/ncomms11689. PubMed 27229621.
Backbone
  Vector backbone: modified worm expression vector with Pvha6 promoter
  Backbone size w/o insert (bp): 4607
  Total vector size (bp): 5697
  Modifications to backbone: same insert as Plasmid #78289 (AgDD), but with with Pvha6 promoter for worm expression.
  Vector type: Worm Expression
Growth in bacteria
  Bacterial resistance: Ampicillin, 100 μg/mL
  Growth temperature: 37°C
  Growth strain: DH5alpha
  Copy number: High Copy
Gene/Insert
  Gene/Insert name: NES-L106P-sfGFP (alt name: AgDD)
  Species: H. sapiens (human)
  Insert size (bp): 1087
  GenBank ID: NM_000801 AB971579
  Entrez Gene: FKBP1A (a.k.a. FKBP-12, FKBP-1A, FKBP1, FKBP12, PKC12, PKCI2, PPIASE)
  Tag / fusion protein: MLALKLAGLDI (N terminal on insert)
  Cloning method: Restriction Enzyme; 5′ cloning site BamHI (not destroyed); 3′ cloning site NcoI (not destroyed)
  Sequencing primers: 5′ unknown; 3′ unknown
Terms and licenses: Academic/Nonprofit Terms; Industry Terms: Not Available to Industry
Depositor comments: The depositor-provided reference sequence shows 3 additional nucleotide mismatches compared to listed NM_000801 and also F36V compared to the respective protein (NP_000792.1). Addgene Sanger sequencing confirmed these differences.
How to cite: Pvha6-AgDD was a gift from Thomas Wandless (Addgene plasmid # 80626 ; http://n2t.net/addgene:80626 ; RRID:Addgene_80626)
