>Addgene plasmid #80626 | Pvha6-AgDD | addgene partial sequence | sequence record 154493 | M13pUC-Rev 5'-AGCGGATAACAATTTCACACAGG-3'
TACCTTTATAGGTGCGCTCTACGCAATTCACCAGCTGAACAATGGAGTTGAGCCTAATGTAACTAAAAAT
TTATTTGAATGCTTTACAAAAATATTATTTCAGATCTTCGAGATCATGAAAACTATCAAACAGCAGCGCC
CTGGAGCAATCGAGTCGTTCCCACAATATTCAGGTGTATATGCAATCGTTTTAGACTACATTTCGGTAAG
TTGCTACTTCAGAGATAAACTGTAATTATTTTAAATTTCAGCGCAAACGCGGAGGAAAGTCTGATCCTGT
TAACAAATACATAAATCGTTTCCTCGCTGGTCTCACGGAGATATTGCCAGCATGCTCAACGTTGCCAGTG
ATGAATCCAAGCACAGAACTGCATTAAGTATACTATTTATTACTCGATACTTTTGTTCACATAGGTTTTT
TAAATCATATTTTATGCATCATTTATCATATTCAATGCATCATTCATATCATAGTCAATAAAAAGGTTGA
TTTCTCATGTTCTGGTTTCAAATGCTGACTTTGGTAAAAAGAACGCGTGCCTGCCTATTGCCTATCTTGG
CATTTTCTCGATAAATTTTAAAATGTAGGTTCGATCTTATGAGATTTGTAGTCAAAAGAGCTCATATGTA
TTCAGGTAGGTCTGTAGCGAGACCAACTTAATAGCATGACAAGCATTTTCAATTTGCCCTGG
