>Addgene plasmid #80626 | Pvha6-AgDD | addgene partial sequence | sequence record 156042 | PD49-83-R 5'-GAGCACAGGGAGAAAGAGCA-3'
AGTCAGAGGCACGGGCGCGAGATGGCGATCTGATGACAGCGGCCGATGCGGAGCTCAGATATCAATACCA
TGGTACCTTATTTGTAGAGCTCATCCATGCCATGTGTAATCCCAGCAGCAGTTACAAACTCAAGAAGGAC
CATGTGGTCACGCTTTTCGTTGGGATCTTTCGAAAGGACAGATTGTGTCGACAGGTAATGGTTGTCTGGT
AAAAGGACAGGGCCATCGCCAATTGGAGTATTTTGTTGATAATGGTCTGCTAGTTGAACGGAACCATCTT
CAACGTTGTGGCGAATTTTGAAGTTAGCTTTGATTCCATTCTTTTGTTTGTCTGCCGTGATGTATACATT
GTGTGAGTTAAAGTTGTACTCGAGTTTGTGTCCAAGAATGTTTCCATCTTCTTTAAAATCAATACCCTTT
AACTCGATACGATTAACAAGGGTATCACCTTCAAACTTGACTTCAGCACGCGTCTTGTAGGTCCCGTCAT
CTTTGAAAGATATAGTGCGTTCCTGTACATAACCTTCGGGCATGGCACTCTTGAA
