>Addgene plasmid #80626 | Pvha6-AgDD | addgene partial sequence | sequence record 156043 | GFP-R 5'-CCATCTAATTCAACAAGAATTGGGACAAC-3'
ATTCTTCCGGTTTTAGAAGCTCCACATCGAAGACGAGAGTGGCATGTGGTGGGATGATGCCTGGGTGCCC
AGTGGCACCATAGGCATAATCTGGAGATATAGTCAGTTTGGCTCTCTGACCCACACTCATCTGGGCAACC
CCTTCTTCCCAGCCTCGGATCACCTCCTGCTTGCCTAGCATAAACTTAAAGGGCTTGTTTCTGTCCCGGG
AGGAATCGACTTTCTTTCCATCTTCAAGCATCCCGGTGTAGTGCACCACACAGGTCTGGCCGCGCTTGGG
GAAGGTGCGCCCGTCTCCTGGGGAGATGGTTTCCACCTGCACTCCAATATCTAGACCAGCCAGCTTCAGG
GCCAGCATGGTGGCGGATCCTCTAGAGGCGCGCCGGGTAGGTTTTAGTCGCCCTGAAATTAAACAATTTT
ATAACAAAAATCATTTGAAATGGACATCAGAAAGTTAGGAAAATGCGGAAAAATAGGAGAAACAAAAAAT
AAAGTGCTGCAGAACTAAAGACTGAAAACCGAAGACAATTTTTTAGTTCTTCATTGTCTTATCAGTGCTC
CGCTTTGCTGCTCCGTCAGGCACGTCAAAGAAGTCGATTATCAATATCAGACCGCCACCAATTTTTGTGT
GGCCGGAGCTGCTCTGGAATGATGGATGATGTATTGAGAAATGAAGATGAAGCCTTACAAGTTCAATTCG
ATATATACCTGCAATGATTCAATTGAAACAATATATACTGAATGACTAGGAAATGTGGGTGGTGGCAATA
CAGATAACATTGTTGGCTCATTGTT
